Addgene plasmid #105317: pIL2RmCherry
Purpose: To visualize membrane dynamics
Depositing lab: Kenneth Yamada. Depositing organization: National Institute of Dental and Craniofacial Research (NIDCR). Publication: Dynamic membrane remodeling at invadopodia differentiates invadopodia from podosomes. Artym VV, Matsumoto K, Mueller SC, Yamada KM. Eur J Cell Biol. 2011 Feb-Mar;90(2-3):172-80. doi: 10.1016/j.ejcb.2010.06.006. Epub 2010 Jul 24. PubMed 20656375.
Backbone
  Vector backbone: pIL2RNB
  Backbone manufacturer: modified pEGFP-C1
  Vector type: Mammalian Expression
Growth in bacteria
  Bacterial resistance: Kanamycin, 50 μg/mL
  Growth temperature: 37°C
  Growth strain: DH5alpha
  Copy number: High Copy
Gene/Insert
  Gene/Insert name: mCherry
  Insert size (bp): 700
  Cloning method: Restriction Enzyme; 5′ cloning site HindIII (unknown if destroyed); 3′ cloning site Xba1 (unknown if destroyed)
Terms and licenses: Academic/Nonprofit Terms; Industry Terms: Not Available to Industry
Depositor comments: pIL2R was constructed by replacing EGFP with transmembrane domain of IL2R using Nhe1 and BglII sites. The mCherry sequence was inserted into HindIII and Xba1 sites of pIL2R NBC1. mCherry was from Dr. Roger Tsien (UCSD).
How to cite: pIL2RmCherry was a gift from Kenneth Yamada (Addgene plasmid # 105317 ; http://n2t.net/addgene:105317 ; RRID:Addgene_105317)
