[The description below was written by a language model from this plasmid's Addgene catalogue record and pLannotate feature annotations shown in this document.]
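Description:
pIL2RmCherry is a mammalian expression plasmid built on pIL2RNB, a modified pEGFP-C1 backbone in which the EGFP coding region was replaced with interleukin-2 receptor sequence. The depositor describes this segment as the IL2R transmembrane domain. The feature table annotates a roughly 780 bp match to human IL2RA, which suggests that more of the receptor alpha chain than the membrane-spanning segment alone may be present. The mCherry coding sequence, about 700 bp, was inserted between the HindIII and XbaI sites downstream of the receptor segment, separated from it by a short remnant of the multiple cloning site. This arrangement is consistent with a fusion of the red fluorescent protein to the C-terminal side of the IL2R portion, anchoring it in cellular membranes. Expression is driven by the human cytomegalovirus immediate early enhancer and promoter and terminated by the SV40 polyadenylation signal.

The plasmid replicates at high copy in E. coli from a ColE1/pUC-type origin and also carries an f1 phage origin. As in the parental pEGFP-C1 design, a single NeoR/KanR (Tn5 aminoglycoside phosphotransferase) gene serves both hosts. A bacterial promoter gives kanamycin resistance in E. coli. The adjacent SV40 enhancer/early promoter, together with an HSV TK polyadenylation signal, allows G418 selection of transfected mammalian cells. The short large T antigen, ble and bGH poly(A) fragments in the annotation appear to be backbone remnants rather than functional elements.

The stated purpose is to visualize membrane dynamics. The associated work used membrane labelling of this kind to follow membrane remodeling at invadopodia and podosomes by live-cell fluorescence imaging.
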