Features (pLannotate 1.2.2; 15 found; start..end, strand, type, name):
     19..607     +  rep_origin     ori: high-copy-number ColE1/pMB1/pBR322/pUC origin of replication
    782..1085    +  enhancer       CMV enhancer: human cytomegalovirus immediate early enhancer
   1086..1289    +  promoter       CMV promoter: human cytomegalovirus (CMV) immediate early promoter
   1334..2116    +  CDS            IL2RA: IL2RA_HUMAN - Experimental evidence at protein level: Swiss-Prot protein existence level 1. Receptor for interleukin-2. The receptor is involved in the regulation of immune tolerance by controlling regulatory T cells (TREGs) activity. TREGs suppress the activation and expansion of autoreactive T-cells. From Homo sapiens (Human).
   2117..2137    +  misc_feature   MCS (fragment): multiple cloning site
   2168..2878    +  CDS            mCherry: monomeric derivative of DsRed fluorescent protein (Shaner et al., 2004) mammalian codon-optimized
   2889..2973    +  CDS            large T antigen (fragment): large T antigen from SV40 (simian virus 40)
   2996..3117    +  polyA_signal   SV40 poly(A) signal: SV40 polyadenylation signal
   3151..3579    -  rep_origin     f1 ori (sequence partly withheld): f1 bacteriophage origin of replication; arrow indicates direction of (+) strand synthesis
   3606..3710    +  promoter       AmpR promoter: bla
   3712..4069    +  promoter       SV40 promoter: SV40 enhancer and early promoter
   4104..4898    +  CDS            NeoR/KanR: aminoglycoside phosphotransferase from Tn5; aph(3')-II (or nptII); confers resistance to neomycin, kanamycin, and G418 (Geneticin®)
   4919..5071    +  CDS            ble (fragment): BLE_KLEPN - Experimental evidence at protein level: Swiss-Prot protein existence level 1. Binding protein with a strong affinity to the bleomycin family of antibiotics. Binds to CL990; an antimitotic-antibiotic compound. From Klebsiella pneumoniae.
   5130..5177    +  polyA_signal   HSV TK poly(A) signal: herpes simplex virus thymidine kinase polyadenylation signal (Cole and Stacy, 1985)
   5268..5284    -  polyA_signal   bGH poly(A) signal (fragment): bovine growth hormone polyadenylation signal
>Addgene plasmid #105317 | pIL2RmCherry | addgene full sequence | sequence record 204183 | Addgene NGS Result
AAAGATCAAAGGATCTTCTTGAGATCCTTTTTTTCTGCGCGTAATCTGCTGCTTGCAAACAAAAAAACCA
CCGCTACCAGCGGTGGTTTGTTTGCCGGATCAAGAGCTACCAACTCTTTTTCCGAAGGTAACTGGCTTCA
GCAGAGCGCAGATACCAAATACTGTTCTTCTAGTGTAGCCGTAGTTAGGCCACCACTTCAAGAACTCTGT
AGCACCGCCTACATACCTCGCTCTGCTAATCCTGTTACCAGTGGCTGCTGCCAGTGGCGATAAGTCGTGT
CTTACCGGGTTGGACTCAAGACGATAGTTACCGGATAAGGCGCAGCGGTCGGGCTGAACGGGGGGTTCGT
GCACACAGCCCAGCTTGGAGCGAACGACCTACACCGAACTGAGATACCTACAGCGTGAGCTATGAGAAAG
CGCCACGCTTCCCGAAGGGAGAAAGGCGGACAGGTATCCGGTAAGCGGCAGGGTCGGAACAGGAGAGCGC
ACGAGGGAGCTTCCAGGGGGAAACGCCTGGTATCTTTATAGTCCTGTCGGGTTTCGCCACCTCTGACTTG
AGCGTCGATTTTTGTGATGCTCGTCAGGGGGGCGGAGCCTATGGAAAAACGCCAGCAACGCGGCCTTTTT
ACGGTTCCTGGCCTTTTGCTGGCCTTTTGCTCACATGTTCTTTCCTGCGTTATCCCCTGATTCTGTGGAT
AACCGTATTACCGCCATGCATTAGTTATTAATAGTAATCAATTACGGGGTCATTAGTTCATAGCCCATAT
ATGGAGTTCCGCGTTACATAACTTACGGTAAATGGCCCGCCTGGCTGACCGCCCAACGACCCCCGCCCAT
TGACGTCAATAATGACGTATGTTCCCATAGTAACGCCAATAGGGACTTTCCATTGACGTCAATGGGTGGA
GTATTTACGGTAAACTGCCCACTTGGCAGTACATCAAGTGTATCATATGCCAAGTACGCCCCCTATTGAC
GTCAATGACGGTAAATGGCCCGCCTGGCATTATGCCCAGTACATGACCTTATGGGACTTTCCTACTTGGC
AGTACATCTACGTATTAGTCATCGCTATTACCATGGTGATGCGGTTTTGGCAGTACATCAATGGGCGTGG
ATAGCGGTTTGACTCACGGGGATTTCCAAGTCTCCACCCCATTGACGTCAATGGGAGTTTGTTTTGGCAC
CAAAATCAACGGGACTTTCCAAAATGTCGTAACAACTCCGCCCCATTGACGCAAATGGGCGGTAGGCGTG
TACGGTGGGAGGTCTATATAAGCAGAGCTGGTTTAGTGAACCGTCAGATCCGCTAGCGCTACCGGTCGCC
ACCATGGATTCATACCTGCTGATGTGGGGACTGCTCACGTTCATCATGGTGCCTGGCTGCCAGGCAGAGC
TCTGTGACGATGACCCGCCAGAGATCCCACACGCCACATTCAAAGCCATGGCCTACAAGGAAGGAACCAT
GTTGAACTGTGAATGCAAGAGAGGTTTCCGCAGAATAAAAAGCGGGTCACTCTATATGCTCTGTACAGGA
AACTCTAGCCACTCGTCCTGGGACAACCAATGTCAATGCACAAGCTCTGCCACTCGGAACACAACGAAAC
AAGTGACACCTCAACCTGAAGAACAGAAAGAAAGGAAAACCACAGAAATGCAAAGTCCAATGCAGCCAGT
GGACCAAGCGAGCCTTCCAGGTCACTGCAGGGAACCTCCACCATGGGAAAATGAAGCCACAGAGAGAATT
TATCATTTCGTGGTGGGGCAGATGGTTTATTATCAGTGCGTCCAGGGATACAGGGCTCTACACAGAGGTC
CTGCTGAGAGCGTCTGCAAAATGACCCACGGGAAGACAAGGTGGACCCAGCCCCAGCTCATATGCACAGG
TGAAATGGAGACCAGTCAGTTTCCAGGTGAAGAGAAGCCTCAGGCAAGCCCCGAAGGCCGTCCTGAGAGT
GAGACTTCCTGCCTCGTCACAACAACAGATTTTCAAATACAGACAGAAATGGCTGCAACCATGGAGACGT
CCATATTTACAACAGAGTACCAGGTAGCAGTGGCCGGCTGTGTTTTCCTGCTGATCAGCGTCCTCCTCCT
GAGTGGGCTCACCTGGTCCGGACTCAGATCTCGAGCTGCGGCCGCCGGATCCAAGCTTGGAGGTGGAATG
GTGAGCAAGGGCGAGGAGGATAACATGGCCATCATCAAGGAGTTCATGCGCTTCAAGGTGCACATGGAGG
GCTCCGTGAACGGCCACGAGTTCGAGATCGAGGGCGAGGGCGAGGGCCGCCCCTACGAGGGCACCCAGAC
CGCCAAGCTGAAGGTGACCAAGGGTGGCCCCCTGCCCTTCGCCTGGGACATCCTGTCCCCTCAGTTCATG
TACGGCTCCAAGGCCTACGTGAAGCACCCCGCCGACATCCCCGACTACTTGAAGCTGTCCTTCCCCGAGG
GCTTCAAGTGGGAGCGCGTGATGAACTTCGAGGACGGCGGCGTGGTGACCGTGACCCAGGACTCCTCCCT
GCAGGACGGCGAGTTCATCTACAAGGTGAAGCTGCGCGGCACCAACTTCCCCTCCGACGGCCCCGTAATG
CAGAAGAAGACCATGGGCTGGGAGGCCTCCTCCGAGCGGATGTACCCCGAGGACGGCGCCCTGAAGGGCG
AGATCAAGCAGAGGCTGAAGCTGAAGGACGGCGGCCACTACGACGCTGAGGTCAAGACCACCTACAAGGC
CAAGAAGCCCGTGCAGCTGCCCGGCGCCTACAACGTCAACATCAAGTTGGACATCACCTCCCACAACGAG
GACTACACCATCGTGGAACAGTACGAACGCGCCGAGGGCCGCCACTCCACCGGCGGCATGGACGAGCTGT
ACAAGTAGTCTAGATAACTGATCATAATCAGCCATACCACATTTGTAGAGGTTTTACTTGCTTTAAAAAA
CCTCCCACACCTCCCCCTGAACCTGAAACATAAAATGAATGCAATTGTTGTTGTTAACTTGTTTATTGCA
GCTTATAATGGTTACAAATAAAGCAATAGCATCACAAATTTCACAAATAAAGCATTTTTTTCACTGCATT
CTAGTTGTGGTTTGTCCAAACTCATCAATGTATCTTAACGCGTAAATTGTAAGCGTTAATATTTTGTTAA
AATTCGCGTTAAATTTTTGTTAAATCAGCTCATTTTTTAACCAATAGGCCGAAATCGGCAAAATCCCTTA
TAAATCAAAAGAATAGACCGAGATAGGGT
[37 nt withheld, positions 3250-3286]
AAAGAACGTGGACTCCAACGTCAAAGG
[49 nt withheld, positions 3314-3362]
T
[91 nt withheld, positions 3364-3454]
G
[124 nt withheld, positions 3456-3579]
CAGGTGGCACTTTTCGGGGAAATGTGCGCGGAACCCCTATTTGTTTATTTTTCTAAATACATTCAAATAT
GTATCCGCTCATGAGACAATAACCCTGATAAATGCTTCAATAATATTGAAAAAGGAAGAGTCCTGAGGCG
GAAAGAACCAGCTGTGGAATGTGTGTCAGTTAGGGTGTGGAAAGTCCCCAGGCTCCCCAGCAGGCAGAAG
TATGCAAAGCATGCATCTCAATTAGTCAGCAACCAGGTGTGGAAAGTCCCCAGGCTCCCCAGCAGGCAGA
AGTATGCAAAGCATGCATCTCAATTAGTCAGCAACCATAGTCCCGCCCCTAACTCCGCCCATCCCGCCCC
TAACTCCGCCCAGTTCCGCCCATTCTCCGCCCCATGGCTGACTAATTTTTTTTATTTATGCAGAGGCCGA
GGCCGCCTCGGCCTCTGAGCTATTCCAGAAGTAGTGAGGAGGCTTTTTTGGAGGCCTAGGCTTTTGCAAA
GATCGATCAAGAGACAGGATGAGGATCGTTTCGCATGATTGAACAAGATGGATTGCACGCAGGTTCTCCG
GCCGCTTGGGTGGAGAGGCTATTCGGCTATGACTGGGCACAACAGACAATCGGCTGCTCTGATGCCGCCG
TGTTCCGGCTGTCAGCGCAGGGGCGCCCGGTTCTTTTTGTCAAGACCGACCTGTCCGGTGCCCTGAATGA
ACTGCAAGACGAGGCAGCGCGGCTATCGTGGCTGGCCACGACGGGCGTTCCTTGCGCAGCTGTGCTCGAC
GTTGTCACTGAAGCGGGAAGGGACTGGCTGCTATTGGGCGAAGTGCCGGGGCAGGATCTCCTGTCATCTC
ACCTTGCTCCTGCCGAGAAAGTATCCATCATGGCTGATGCAATGCGGCGGCTGCATACGCTTGATCCGGC
TACCTGCCCATTCGACCACCAAGCGAAACATCGCATCGAGCGAGCACGTACTCGGATGGAAGCCGGTCTT
GTCGATCAGGATGATCTGGACGAAGAGCATCAGGGGCTCGCGCCAGCCGAACTGTTCGCCAGGCTCAAGG
CGAGCATGCCCGACGGCGAGGATCTCGTCGTGACCCATGGCGATGCCTGCTTGCCGAATATCATGGTGGA
AAATGGCCGCTTTTCTGGATTCATCGACTGTGGCCGGCTGGGTGTGGCGGACCGCTATCAGGACATAGCG
TTGGCTACCCGTGATATTGCTGAAGAGCTTGGCGGCGAATGGGCTGACCGCTTCCTCGTGCTTTACGGTA
TCGCCGCTCCCGATTCGCAGCGCATCGCCTTCTATCGCCTTCTTGACGAGTTCTTCTGAGCGGGACTCTG
GGGTTCGAAATGACCGACCAAGCGACGCCCAACCTGCCATCACGAGATTTCGATTCCACCGCCGCCTTCT
ATGAAAGGTTGGGCTTCGGAATCGTTTTCCGGGACGCCGGCTGGATGATCCTCCAGCGCGGGGATCTCAT
GCTGGAGTTCTTCGCCCACCCTAGGGGGAGGCTAACTGAAACACGGAAGGAGACAATACCGGAAGGAACC
CGCGCTATGACGGCAATAAAAAGACAGAATAAAACGCACGGTGTTGGGTCGTTTGTTCATAAACGCGGGG
TTCGGTCCCAGGGCTGGCACTCTGTCGATACCCCACCGAGACCCCATTGGGGCCAATACGCCCGCGTTTC
TTCCTTTTCCCCACCCCACCCCCCAAGTTCGGGTGAAGGCCCAGGGCTCGCAGCCAACGTCGGGGCGGCA
GGCCCTGCCATAGCCTCAGGTTACTCATATATACTTTAGATTGATTTAAAACTTCATTTTTAATTTAAAA
GGATCTAGGTGAAGATCCTTTTTGATAATCTCATGACCAAAATCCCTTAACGTGAGTTTTCGTTCCACTG
AGCGTCAGACCCCGTAGA
