>Addgene plasmid #105317 | pIL2RmCherry | depositor partial sequence | sequence record 199519 | IL2R-mCherry
CTAGCGCTACCGGTCGCCACCATGGATTCATACCTGCTGATGTGGGGACTGCTCACGTTCATCATGGTGC
CTGGCTGCCAGGCAGAGCTCTGTGACGATGACCCGCCAGAGATCCCACACGCCACATTCAAAGCCATGGC
CTACAAGGAAGGAACCATGTTGAACTGTGAATGCAAGAGAGGTTTCCGCAGAATAAAAAGCGGGTCACTC
TATATGCTCTGTACAGGAAACTCTAGCCACTCGTCCTGGGACAACCAATGTCAATGCACAAGCTCTGCCA
CTCGGAACACAACGAAACAAGTGACACCTCAACCTGAAGAACAGAAAGAAAGGAAAACCACAGAAATGCA
AAGTCCAATGCAGCCAGTGGACCAAGCGAGCCTTCCAGGTCACTGCAGGGAACCTCCACCATGGGAAAAT
GAAGCCACAGAGAGAATTTATCATTTCGTGGTGGGGCAGATGGTTTATTATCAGTGCGTCCAGGGATACA
GGGCTCTACACAGAGGTCCTGCTGAGAGCGTCTGCAAAATGACCCACGGGAAGACAAGGTGGACCCAGCC
CCAGCTCATATGCACAGGTGAAATGGAGACCAGTCAGTTTCCAGGTGAAGAGAAGCCTCAGGCAAGCCCC
GAAGGCCGTCCTGAGAGTGAGACTTCCTGCCTCGTCACAACAACAGATTTTCAAATACAGACAGAAATGG
CTGCAACCATGGAGACGTCCATATTTACAACAGAGTACCAGGTAGCAGTGGCCGGCTGTGTTTTCCTGCT
GATCAGCGTCCTCCTCCTGAGTGGGCTCACCTGGTCCGGACTCAGATCTCGAGCTGCGGCCGCCGGATCC
AAGCTTGGAGGTGGAATGGTGAGCAAGGGCGAGGAGGATAACATGGCCATCATCAAGGAGTTCATGCGCT
TCAAGGTGCACATGGAGGGCTCCGTGAACGGCCACGAGTTCGAGATCGAGGGCGAGGGCGAGGGCCGCCC
CTACGAGGGCACCCAGACCGCCAAGCTGAAGGTGACCAAGGGTGGCCCCCTGCCCTTCGCCTGGGACATC
CTGTCCCCTCAGTTCATGTACGGCTCCAAGGCCTACGTGAAGCACCCCGCCGACATCCCCGACTACTTGA
AGCTGTCCTTCCCCGAGGGCTTCAAGTGGGAGCGCGTGATGAACTTCGAGGACGGCGGCGTGGTGACCGT
GACCCAGGACTCCTCCCTGCAGGACGGCGAGTTCATCTACAAGGTGAAGCTGCGCGGCACCAACTTCCCC
TCCGACGGCCCCGTAATGCAGAAGAAGACCATGGGCTGGGAGGCCTCCTCCGAGCGGATGTACCCCGAGG
ACGGCGCCCTGAAGGGCGAGATCAAGCAGAGGCTGAAGCTGAAGGACGGCGGCCACTACGACGCTGAGGT
CAAGACCACCTACAAGGCCAAGAAGCCCGTGCAGCTGCCCGGCGCCTACAACGTCAACATCAAGTTGGAC
ATCACCTCCCACAACGAGGACTACACCATCGTGGAACAGTACGAACGCGCCGAGGGCCGCCACTCCACCG
GCGGCATGGACGAGCTGTACAAGTAGTCTAGATAACTGATCA
